Addgene plasmid #19489: pcDNA5/FRT/TO GFP SSA1
Depositing lab: Harm Kampinga. Depositing organization: University Medical Center Groningen. Publication: Computational analysis of the human HSPH/HSPA/DNAJ family and cloning of a human HSPH/HSPA/DNAJ expression library. Hageman J, Kampinga HH. Cell Stress Chaperones. 2009 Jan;14(1):1-21. doi: 10.1007/s12192-008-0060-2. Epub 2008 Aug 7. PubMed 18686016.
Backbone
  Vector backbone: pcDNA5/FRT/TO
  Backbone manufacturer: Invitrogen
  Backbone size w/o insert (bp): 5137
  Vector type: Mammalian Expression
  Selectable markers: Hygromycin
Growth in bacteria
  Bacterial resistance: Ampicillin, 100 μg/mL
  Growth temperature: 37°C
  Growth strain: DH5alpha
  Copy number: High Copy
Gene/Insert
  Gene/Insert name: SSA1
  Species: S. cerevisiae (budding yeast)
  Insert size (bp): 1916
  Entrez Gene: SSA1 (a.k.a. YAL005C, YG100)
  Tag / fusion protein: GFP (N terminal on insert)
  Cloning method: Restriction Enzyme; 5′ cloning site BamHI (not destroyed); 3′ cloning site NotI (not destroyed)
  Sequencing primers: 5′ LNCX; 3′ BGH-rev
Terms and licenses: Academic/Nonprofit Terms; Industry Terms: Not Available to Industry
Depositor comments: Part of the HSP70 gene family Disclaimer: For cloning the various HSP genes, the Stratagene reference RNA for cDNA synthesis was used and genes were amplified from this mixture that originates from 10 different cell lines from different somatic origin and ultimately coming from 10 different individuals. This strategy was used to maximize the chance for the presence of individual HSP transcripts. Users must be aware that this mixture thus represents 20 complete haploid genomes, meaning that for each individual gene there might be polymorphisms that could potentially have functional consequences. The library was sequence verified only for the presence of the correct gene.
How to cite: pcDNA5/FRT/TO GFP SSA1 was a gift from Harm Kampinga (Addgene plasmid # 19489 ; http://n2t.net/addgene:19489 ; RRID:Addgene_19489)
