[The description below was written by a language model from this plasmid's Addgene catalogue record and pLannotate feature annotations shown in this document.]
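Description:
pcDNA5/FRT/TO GFP SSA1 is a mammalian expression plasmid built on the Invitrogen pcDNA5/FRT/TO backbone. It carries the budding yeast Hsp70 family chaperone SSA1 fused at its N terminus to EGFP. The annotated full sequence is 7,737 nt. In bacteria the plasmid is maintained at high copy through a ColE1/pUC-type origin and selected with ampicillin via the β-lactamase gene. A fragment of the f1 origin is also annotated, along with short lac-region and bom remnants that are backbone leftovers.

The EGFP and SSA1 coding sequences lie in tandem on the same strand, with SSA1 cloned between retained BamHI and NotI sites. The fusion is driven by the CMV immediate-early enhancer and promoter and terminated by the bovine growth hormone polyadenylation signal. Just downstream of the CMV promoter are short matches annotated as tet-operator-containing promoter fragments. These correspond to the tet operator sites of the "TO" design, which keep the promoter repressed in cells expressing the Tet repressor and allow induction with tetracycline or doxycycline. In cells lacking the repressor, expression would be constitutive.

An FRT site sits directly upstream of a hygromycin resistance gene that has an SV40 poly(A) signal but no annotated promoter of its own. This arrangement fits Flp-mediated integration into a host line carrying a genomic FRT acceptor site, where correct recombination would supply the elements needed for hygromycin resistance and yield isogenic stable lines.

The plasmid belongs to a chaperone (HSPH/HSPA/DNAJ) expression library and allows fluorescent tracking of the yeast Hsp70 in mammalian cells. The depositor notes that library clones were sequence-verified only for presence of the correct gene. The accompanying disclaimer about polymorphisms refers to genes amplified from human reference RNA, and the record does not say how the yeast insert was obtained.
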