Features (pLannotate 1.2.2; 22 found; start..end, strand, type, name):
     12..728     +  CDS            EGFP: EGFP is a basic (constitutively fluorescent) green fluorescent protein published in 1996, derived from Aequorea victoria. It is reported to be a rapidly-maturing weak dimer with moderate acid sensitivity.
    738..2663    +  CDS            SSA1: HSP71_YEAST - Experimental evidence at protein level: Swiss-Prot protein existence level 1. May play a role in the transport of polypeptides both across the mitochondrial membranes and into the endoplasmic reticulum. A functional difference between SSA1 and SSA2 proteins is expected. SSA1 can participate in the ATP-dependent disassembly of clathrin-coated vesicles. From Saccharomyces cerevisiae (strain ATCC 204508 / S288c) (Baker's yeast).
   2717..2941    +  polyA_signal   bGH poly(A) signal: bovine growth hormone polyadenylation signal
   2945..2966    +  promoter       SV40 promoter (fragment): SV40 enhancer and early promoter
   2987..3220    +  rep_origin     f1 ori (fragment) (sequence partly withheld): f1 bacteriophage origin of replication; arrow indicates direction of (+) strand synthesis
   3225..3272    +  protein_bind   FRT: FLP-mediated recombination occurs in the 8-bp core sequence TCTAGAAA (Turan and Bode, 2011). FLP recombinase from the Saccharomyces cerevisiae 2μ plasmid
   3280..4302    +  CDS            HygR: aminoglycoside phosphotransferase from E. coli; aph(4)-Ia; confers resistance to hygromycin
   4312..4437    +  CDS            ble (fragment): BLE_KLEPN - Experimental evidence at protein level: Swiss-Prot protein existence level 1. Binding protein with a strong affinity to the bleomycin family of antibiotics. Binds to CL990; an antimitotic-antibiotic compound. From Klebsiella pneumoniae.
   4432..4553    +  polyA_signal   SV40 poly(A) signal: SV40 polyadenylation signal
   4626..4642    -  protein_bind   lac operator: The lac repressor binds to the lac operator to inhibit transcription in E. coli. This inhibition can be relieved by adding lactose or isopropyl-β-D-thiogalactopyranoside (IPTG). lac repressor encoded by lacI
   4650..4680    -  promoter       lac promoter: promoter for the E. coli lac operon
   4695..4716    -  protein_bind   CAP binding site: CAP binding activates transcription in the presence of cAMP. E. coli catabolite activator protein
   4729..4821    -  CDS            lacI (fragment): lac repressor; lacI; The lac repressor binds to the lac operator to inhibit transcription in E. coli. This inhibition can be relieved by adding lactose or isopropyl-β-D-thiogalactopyranoside (IPTG).
   5004..5592    -  rep_origin     ori: high-copy-number ColE1/pMB1/pBR322/pUC origin of replication
   5763..6623    -  CDS            AmpR: β-lactamase; bla; confers resistance to ampicillin, carbenicillin, and related antibiotics
   6624..6728    -  promoter       AmpR promoter: bla
   6787..6839    -  misc_feature   bom (fragment): basis of mobility region from pBR322
   6994..7373    +  enhancer       CMV enhancer: human cytomegalovirus immediate early enhancer
   7374..7577    +  promoter       CMV promoter: human cytomegalovirus (CMV) immediate early promoter
   7579..7598    +  promoter       PLtetO-1 promoter (fragment): modified phage lambda PL promoter with tet operator sites (Lutz and Bujard, 1997)
   7600..7619    +  promoter       PLtetO-1 promoter (fragment): modified phage lambda PL promoter with tet operator sites (Lutz and Bujard, 1997)
   7627..7660    +  promoter       TRE3GV promoter (fragment): 3rd-generation Tet-responsive promoter that can be activated by binding of Tet-On® 3G, optimized for retroviral and lentiviral vectors
>Addgene plasmid #19489 | pcDNA5/FRT/TO GFP SSA1 | depositor full sequence | sequence record 9125 | Author sequence
AGCTTGCCACCATGGTGAGCAAGGGCGAGGAGCTGTTCACCGGGGTGGTGCCCATCCTGGTCGAGCTGGA
CGGCGACGTAAACGGCCACAAGTTCAGCGTGTCCGGCGAGGGCGAGGGCGATGCCACCTACGGCAAGCTG
ACCCTGAAGTTCATCTGCACCACCGGCAAGCTGCCCGTGCCCTGGCCCACCCTCGTGACCACCCTGACCT
ACGGCGTGCAGTGCTTCAGCCGCTACCCCGACCACATGAAGCAGCACGACTTCTTCAAGTCCGCCATGCC
CGAAGGCTACGTCCAGGAGCGCACCATCTTCTTCAAGGACGACGGCAACTACAAGACCCGCGCCGAGGTG
AAGTTCGAGGGCGACACCCTGGTGAACCGCATCGAGCTGAAGGGCATCGACTTCAAGGAGGACGGCAACA
TCCTGGGGCACAAGCTGGAGTACAACTACAACAGCCACAACGTCTATATCATGGCCGACAAGCAGAAGAA
CGGCATCAAGGTGAACTTCAAGATCCGCCACAACATCGAGGACGGCAGCGTGCAGCTCGCCGACCACTAC
CAGCAGAACACCCCCATCGGCGACGGCCCCGTGCTGCTGCCCGACAACCACTACCTGAGCACCCAGTCCG
CCCTGAGCAAAGACCCCAACGAGAAGCGCGATCACATGGTCCTGCTGGAGTTCGTGACCGCCGCCGGGAT
CACTCTCGGCATGGACGAGCTGTACAAGGGATCCACCATGTCAAAAGCTGTCGGTATTGATTTAGGTACA
ACATACTCGTGTGTTGCTCACTTTGCTAATGATCGTGTGGACATTATTGCCAACGATCAAGGTAACAGAA
CCACTCCATCTTTTGTCGCTTTCACTGACACTGAAAGATTGATTGGTGATGCTGCTAAGAATCAAGCTGC
TATGAATCCTTCGAATACCGTTTTCGACGCTAAGCGTTTGATCGGTAGAAACTTCAACGACCCAGAAGTG
CAGGCTGACATGAAGCACTTCCCATTCAAGTTGATCGATGTTGACGGTAAGCCTCAAATTCAAGTTGAAT
TTAAGGGTGAAACCAAGAACTTTACCCCAGAACAAATCTCCTCCATGGTCTTGGGTAAGATGAAGGAAAC
TGCCGAATCTTACTTGGGAGCCAAGGTCAATGACGCTGTCGTCACTGTCCCAGCTTACTTCAACGATTCT
CAAAGACAAGCTACCAAGGATGCTGGTACCATTGCTGGTTTGAATGTCTTGCGTATTATTAACGAACCTA
CCGCCGCTGCCATTGCTTACGGTTTGGACAAGAAGGGTAAGGAAGAACACGTCTTGATTTTCGACTTGGG
TGGTGGTACTTTCGATGTCTCTTTGTTGTTCATTGAAGACGGTATCTTTGAAGTTAAGGCCACCGCTGGT
GACACCCATTTGGGTGGTGAAGATTTTGACAACAGATTGGTCAACCACTTCATCCAAGAATTCAAGAGAA
AGAACAAGAAGGACTTGTCTACCAACCAAAGAGCTTTGAGAAGATTAAGAACCGCTTGTGAAAGAGCCAA
GAGAACTTTGTCTTCCTCCGCTCAAACTTCCGTTGAAATTGACTCTTTGTTCGAAGGTATCGATTTCTAC
ACTTCCATCACCAGAGCCAGATTCGAAGAATTGTGTGCTGACTTGTTCAGATCTACTTTGGACCCAGTTG
AAAAGGTCTTGAGAGATGCTAAATTGGACAAATCTCAAGTCGATGAAATTGTCTTGGTCGGTGGTTCTAC
CAGAATTCCAAAGGTCCAAAAATTGGTCACTGACTACTTCAACGGTAAGGAACCAAACAGATCTATCAAC
CCAGATGAAGCTGTTGCTTACGGTGCTGCTGTTCAAGCTGCTATTTTGACTGGTGACGAATCTTCCAAGA
CTCAAGATCTATTGTTGTTGGATGTCGCTCCATTATCCTTGGGTATTGAAACTGCTGGTGGTGTCATGAC
CAAGTTGATTCCAAGAAACTCTACCATTTCAACAAAGAAGTTCGAGATCTTTTCCACTTATGCTGATAAC
CAACCAGGTGTCTTGATTCAAGTCTTTGAAGGTGAAAGAGCCAAGACTAAGGACAACAACTTGTTGGGTA
AGTTCGAATTGAGTGGTATTCCACCAGCTCCAAGAGGTGTCCCACAAATTGAAGTCACTTTCGATGTCGA
CTCTAACGGTATTTTGAATGTTTCCGCCGTCGAAAAGGGTACTGGTAAGTCTAACAAGATCACTATTACC
AACGACAAGGGTAGATTGTCCAAGGAAGATATCGAAAAGATGGTTGCTGAAGCCGAAAAATTCAAGGAAG
AAGATGAAAAGGAATCTCAAAGAATTGCTTCCAAGAACCAATTGGAATCCATTGCTTACTCTTTGAAGAA
CACCATTTCTGAAGCTGGTGACAAATTGGAACAAGCTGACAAGGACACCGTCACCAAGAAGGCTGAAGAG
ACTATTTCTTGGTTAGACAGCAACACCACTGCCAGCAAGGAAGAATTCGATGACAAGTTGAAGGAGTTGC
AAGACATTGCCAACCCAATCATGTCTAAGTTGTACCAAGCTGGTGGTGCTCCAGGTGGCGCTGCAGGTGG
TGCTCCAGGCGGTTTCCCAGGTGGTGCTCCTCCAGCTCCAGAGGCTGAAGGTCCAACCGTTGAAGAAGTT
GATTAAGCGGCCGCTCGAGTCTAGAGGGCCCGTTTAAACCCGCTGATCAGCCTCGACTGTGCCTTCTAGT
TGCCAGCCATCTGTTGTTTGCCCCTCCCCCGTGCCTTCCTTGACCCTGGAAGGTGCCACTCCCACTGTCC
TTTCCTAATAAAATGAGGAAATTGCATCGCATTGTCTGAGTAGGTGTCATTCTATTCTGGGGGGTGGGGT
GGGGCAGGACAGCAAGGGGGAGGATTGGGAAGACAATAGCAGGCATGCTGGGGATGCGGTGGGCTCTATG
GCTTCTGAGGCGGAAAGAACCAGCTGGGGCTCTAGGGGGTATCCCC
[124 nt withheld, positions 2987-3110]
C
[91 nt withheld, positions 3112-3202]
AGGGTGATGGTTCACGTACCTAGAAGTTCCTATTCCGAAGTTCCTATTCTCTAGAAAGTATAGGAACTTC
CTTGGCCAAAAAGCCTGAACTCACCGCGACGTCTGTCGAGAAGTTTCTGATCGAAAAGTTCGACAGCGTC
TCCGACCTGATGCAGCTCTCGGAGGGCGAAGAATCTCGTGCTTTCAGCTTCGATGTAGGAGGGCGTGGAT
ATGTCCTGCGGGTAAATAGCTGCGCCGATGGTTTCTACAAAGATCGTTATGTTTATCGGCACTTTGCATC
GGCCGCGCTCCCGATTCCGGAAGTGCTTGACATTGGGGAATTCAGCGAGAGCCTGACCTATTGCATCTCC
CGCCGTGCACAGGGTGTCACGTTGCAAGACCTGCCTGAAACCGAACTGCCCGCTGTTCTGCAGCCGGTCG
CGGAGGCCATGGATGCGATCGCTGCGGCCGATCTTAGCCAGACGAGCGGGTTCGGCCCATTCGGACCGCA
AGGAATCGGTCAATACACTACATGGCGTGATTTCATATGCGCGATTGCTGATCCCCATGTGTATCACTGG
CAAACTGTGATGGACGACACCGTCAGTGCGTCCGTCGCGCAGGCTCTCGATGAGCTGATGCTTTGGGCCG
AGGACTGCCCCGAAGTCCGGCACCTCGTGCACGCGGATTTCGGCTCCAACAATGTCCTGACGGACAATGG
CCGCATAACAGCGGTCATTGACTGGAGCGAGGCGATGTTCGGGGATTCCCAATACGAGGTCGCCAACATC
TTCTTCTGGAGGCCGTGGTTGGCTTGTATGGAGCAGCAGACGCGCTACTTCGAGCGGAGGCATCCGGAGC
TTGCAGGATCGCCGCGGCTCCGGGCGTATATGCTCCGCATTGGTCTTGACCAACTCTATCAGAGCTTGGT
TGACGGCAATTTCGATGATGCAGCTTGGGCGCAGGGTCGATGCGACGCAATCGTCCGATCCGGAGCCGGG
ACTGTCGGGCGTACACAAATCGCCCGCAGAAGCGCGGCCGTCTGGACCGATGGCTGTGTAGAAGTACTCG
CCGATAGTGGAAACCGACGCCCCAGCACTCGTCCGAGGGCAAAGGAATAGCACGTACTACGAGATTTCGA
TTCCACCGCCGCCTTCTATGAAAGGTTGGGCTTCGGAATCGTTTTCCGGGACGCCGGCTGGATGATCCTC
CAGCGCGGGGATCTCATGCTGGAGTTCTTCGCCCACCCCAACTTGTTTATTGCAGCTTATAATGGTTACA
AATAAAGCAATAGCATCACAAATTTCACAAATAAAGCATTTTTTTCACTGCATTCTAGTTGTGGTTTGTC
CAAACTCATCAATGTATCTTATCATGTCTGTATACCGTCGACCTCTAGCTAGAGCTTGGCGTAATCATGG
TCATAGCTGTTTCCTGTGTGAAATTGTTATCCGCTCACAATTCCACACAACATACGAGCCGGAAGCATAA
AGTGTAAAGCCTGGGGTGCCTAATGAGTGAGCTAACTCACATTAATTGCGTTGCGCTCACTGCCCGCTTT
CCAGTCGGGAAACCTGTCGTGCCAGCTGCATTAATGAATCGGCCAACGCGCGGGGAGAGGCGGTTTGCGT
ATTGGGCGCTCTTCCGCTTCCTCGCTCACTGACTCGCTGCGCTCGGTCGTTCGGCTGCGGCGAGCGGTAT
CAGCTCACTCAAAGGCGGTAATACGGTTATCCACAGAATCAGGGGATAACGCAGGAAAGAACATGTGAGC
AAAAGGCCAGCAAAAGGCCAGGAACCGTAAAAAGGCCGCGTTGCTGGCGTTTTTCCATAGGCTCCGCCCC
CCTGACGAGCATCACAAAAATCGACGCTCAAGTCAGAGGTGGCGAAACCCGACAGGACTATAAAGATACC
AGGCGTTTCCCCCTGGAAGCTCCCTCGTGCGCTCTCCTGTTCCGACCCTGCCGCTTACCGGATACCTGTC
CGCCTTTCTCCCTTCGGGAAGCGTGGCGCTTTCTCATAGCTCACGCTGTAGGTATCTCAGTTCGGTGTAG
GTCGTTCGCTCCAAGCTGGGCTGTGTGCACGAACCCCCCGTTCAGCCCGACCGCTGCGCCTTATCCGGTA
ACTATCGTCTTGAGTCCAACCCGGTAAGACACGACTTATCGCCACTGGCAGCAGCCACTGGTAACAGGAT
TAGCAGAGCGAGGTATGTAGGCGGTGCTACAGAGTTCTTGAAGTGGTGGCCTAACTACGGCTACACTAGA
AGAACAGTATTTGGTATCTGCGCTCTGCTGAAGCCAGTTACCTTCGGAAAAAGAGTTGGTAGCTCTTGAT
CCGGCAAACAAACCACCGCTGGTAGCGGTGGTTTTTTTGTTTGCAAGCAGCAGATTACGCGCAGAAAAAA
AGGATCTCAAGAAGATCCTTTGATCTTTTCTACGGGGTCTGACGCTCAGTGGAACGAAAACTCACGTTAA
GGGATTTTGGTCATGAGATTATCAAAAAGGATCTTCACCTAGATCCTTTTAAATTAAAAATGAAGTTTTA
AATCAATCTAAAGTATATATGAGTAAACTTGGTCTGACAGTTACCAATGCTTAATCAGTGAGGCACCTAT
CTCAGCGATCTGTCTATTTCGTTCATCCATAGTTGCCTGACTCCCCGTCGTGTAGATAACTACGATACGG
GAGGGCTTACCATCTGGCCCCAGTGCTGCAATGATACCGCGAGACCCACGCTCACCGGCTCCAGATTTAT
CAGCAATAAACCAGCCAGCCGGAAGGGCCGAGCGCAGAAGTGGTCCTGCAACTTTATCCGCCTCCATCCA
GTCTATTAATTGTTGCCGGGAAGCTAGAGTAAGTAGTTCGCCAGTTAATAGTTTGCGCAACGTTGTTGCC
ATTGCTACAGGCATCGTGGTGTCACGCTCGTCGTTTGGTATGGCTTCATTCAGCTCCGGTTCCCAACGAT
CAAGGCGAGTTACATGATCCCCCATGTTGTGCAAAAAAGCGGTTAGCTCCTTCGGTCCTCCGATCGTTGT
CAGAAGTAAGTTGGCCGCAGTGTTATCACTCATGGTTATGGCAGCACTGCATAATTCTCTTACTGTCATG
CCATCCGTAAGATGCTTTTCTGTGACTGGTGAGTACTCAACCAAGTCATTCTGAGAATAGTGTATGCGGC
GACCGAGTTGCTCTTGCCCGGCGTCAATACGGGATAATACCGCGCCACATAGCAGAACTTTAAAAGTGCT
CATCATTGGAAAACGTTCTTCGGGGCGAAAACTCTCAAGGATCTTACCGCTGTTGAGATCCAGTTCGATG
TAACCCACTCGTGCACCCAACTGATCTTCAGCATCTTTTACTTTCACCAGCGTTTCTGGGTGAGCAAAAA
CAGGAAGGCAAAATGCCGCAAAAAAGGGAATAAGGGCGACACGGAAATGTTGAATACTCATACTCTTCCT
TTTTCAATATTATTGAAGCATTTATCAGGGTTATTGTCTCATGAGCGGATACATATTTGAATGTATTTAG
AAAAATAAACAAATAGGGGTTCCGCGCACATTTCCCCGAAAAGTGCCACCTGACGTCGACGGATCGGGAG
ATCTCCCGATCCCCTATGGTGCACTCTCAGTACAATCTGCTCTGATGCCGCATAGTTAAGCCAGTATCTG
CTCCCTGCTTGTGTGTTGGAGGTCGCTGAGTAGTGCGCGAGCAAAATTTAAGCTACAACAAGGCAAGGCT
TGACCGACAATTGCATGAAGAATCTGCTTAGGGTTAGGCGTTTTGCGCTGCTTCGCGATGTACGGGCCAG
ATATACGCGTTGACATTGATTATTGACTAGTTATTAATAGTAATCAATTACGGGGTCATTAGTTCATAGC
CCATATATGGAGTTCCGCGTTACATAACTTACGGTAAATGGCCCGCCTGGCTGACCGCCCAACGACCCCC
GCCCATTGACGTCAATAATGACGTATGTTCCCATAGTAACGCCAATAGGGACTTTCCATTGACGTCAATG
GGTGGAGTATTTACGGTAAACTGCCCACTTGGCAGTACATCAAGTGTATCATATGCCAAGTACGCCCCCT
ATTGACGTCAATGACGGTAAATGGCCCGCCTGGCATTATGCCCAGTACATGACCTTATGGGACTTTCCTA
CTTGGCAGTACATCTACGTATTAGTCATCGCTATTACCATGGTGATGCGGTTTTGGCAGTACATCAATGG
GCGTGGATAGCGGTTTGACTCACGGGGATTTCCAAGTCTCCACCCCATTGACGTCAATGGGAGTTTGTTT
TGGCACCAAAATCAACGGGACTTTCCAAAATGTCGTAACAACTCCGCCCCATTGACGCAAATGGGCGGTA
GGCGTGTACGGTGGGAGGTCTATATAAGCAGAGCTCTCCCTATCAGTGATAGAGATCTCCCTATCAGTGA
TAGAGATCGTCGACGAGCTCGTTTAGTGAACCGTCAGATCGCCTGGAGACGCCATCCACGCTGTTTTGAC
CTCCATAGAAGACACCGGGACCGATCCAGCCTCCGGACTCTAGCGTTTAAACTTA
