>Addgene plasmid #19489 | pcDNA5/FRT/TO GFP SSA1 | addgene partial sequence | sequence record 25266 | 19489 with EGFP-C
CTCGGNNTGGACGAGCTGTACNAGGGNTCCACCATGTCAAAAGCTGTCGGTATTGATTTAGGTACAACAT
ACTCGTGTGTTGCTCACTTTGCTAATGATCGTGTGGACATTATTGCCAACGACCAAGGTAACAGAACCAC
TCCATCTTTTGTCGCTTTCACTGACACTGAAAGATTGATTGGTGATGCTGCTAAGAATCAAGCTGCTATG
AATCCTTCGAATACCGTTTTCGACGCTAAGCGTTTGATCGGTAGAAACTTCAACGACCCAGAAGTGCAGG
GTGATATGAAGCACTTCCCATTCAAGTTGATCGATGTTGACGGTAAGCCACAAATTCAAGTTGAATTTAA
GGGTGAAACCAAGAACTTTACCCCAGAACAAATCTCCTCCATGGTCTTGGGTAAGATGAAGGAAACTGCC
GAATCTTACTTGGGTGCCAAGGTCAATGACGCTGTCGTCACTGTCCCAGCTTACTTCAACGATTCTCAAA
GACAAGCTACCAAGGATGCTGGTACCATTGCTGGTTTGAATGTCTTGCGTATTATTAACGAACCTACCGC
CGCTGCCATTGCTTACGGTTTGGACAAGAAGGGTAAGGAAGAACACGTCTTGATTTTCGACTTGGGTGGT
GGTACTTTCGATGTCTC
